Addgene plasmid #191030: pEY24
Purpose: srab-20 fluorescent neural reporter driving nuclear mTagBFP2 expression (refer to NeuroPAL paper for expression)
Depositing lab: Oliver Hobert & Eviatar Yemini. Depositing organization: Columbia University. Publication: NeuroPAL: A Multicolor Atlas for Whole-Brain Neuronal Identification in C. elegans. Yemini E, Lin A, Nejatbakhsh A, Varol E, Sun R, Mena GE, Samuel ADT, Paninski L, Venkatachalam V, Hobert O. Cell. 2021 Jan 7;184(1):272-288.e11. doi: 10.1016/j.cell.2020.12.012. Epub 2020 Dec 29. PubMed 33378642.
Backbone
  Vector backbone: pPD95.62
  Vector type: Worm Expression
Growth in bacteria
  Bacterial resistance: Ampicillin, 100 μg/mL
  Growth temperature: 37°C
  Growth strain: DH5alpha
  Copy number: Unknown
Gene/Insert
  Gene/Insert name: srab-20
  Species: C. elegans (nematode)
  Mutation: None
  Entrez Gene: srab-20 (a.k.a. CELE_T20D4.1)
  Cloning method: Gibson Cloning
Terms and licenses: Academic/Nonprofit Terms; Industry Terms: Not Available to Industry
How to cite: pEY24 was a gift from Oliver Hobert & Eviatar Yemini (Addgene plasmid # 191030 ; http://n2t.net/addgene:191030 ; RRID:Addgene_191030)
