[The description below was written by a language model from this plasmid's Addgene catalogue record and pLannotate feature annotations shown in this document.]
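Description:
pEY24 is a C. elegans expression plasmid built on the pPD95.62 backbone, one of the standard worm reporter vectors. It is propagated in E. coli through a high-copy ColE1/pUC-type origin and selected with ampicillin via the β-lactamase gene and its native promoter. The 6.2 kb sequence also carries typical pUC-derived remnants: a fragment of the multiple cloning site, the lac promoter/operator with its CAP binding site, and short fragments of lacI, rop and the bom region. None of these has a role in the worm.

The payload is a transcriptional reporter for srab-20, a C. elegans gene, assembled by Gibson cloning. The feature table does not annotate the srab-20 sequence itself. However, the roughly 1.4 kb unannotated stretch between the MCS fragment and the fluorescent protein coding sequence is the likely location of the srab-20 regulatory DNA, which the record describes as driving expression. Downstream lies the blue fluorescent protein mTagBFP2, a fast-maturing monomer, followed closely by the C. elegans histone H2B gene his-11. This arrangement is consistent with an mTagBFP2–histone fusion that ties the fluorophore to chromatin and gives the nuclear-localized signal stated in the purpose. No 3′ UTR is annotated. A short fragment matching aex-5 lies downstream of the reporter, but its role is not stated in the record.

The plasmid is one of the neural reporters associated with NeuroPAL, a multicolor atlas approach for identifying neurons across the C. elegans nervous system. The set of neurons labelled by the srab-20 reporter is not given in the record, which defers to the associated publication for the expression pattern.
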