Features (pLannotate 1.2.2; 13 found; start..end, strand, type, name):
    152..170     -  misc_feature   MCS (fragment): pUC18/19 multiple cloning site
   1631..2476    +  CDS            mTagBFP2: mTagBFP2 is a basic (constitutively fluorescent) blue fluorescent protein published in 2011, derived from Entacmaea quadricolor. It is reported to be a very rapidly-maturing monomer with very low acid sensitivity.
   2501..2863    +  CDS            his-11: H2B1_CAEEL - Experimental evidence at protein level: Swiss-Prot protein existence level 1. Core component of nucleosome. Nucleosomes wrap and compact DNA into chromatin, limiting DNA accessibility to the cellular machineries which require DNA as a template. Histones thereby play a central role in transcription regulation, DNA repair, DNA replication and chromosomal stability. DNA accessibility is regulated via a complex set of post-translational modifications of histones, also called histone code, and nucleosome remodeling. From Caenorhabditis elegans.
   3473..3625    +  CDS            aex-5 (fragment): AEX5_CAEEL - Also known as kpc-3 From Caenorhabditis elegans.
   3753..3788    +  CDS            rop (fragment): Rop protein, which maintains plasmids at low copy number; rop
   3890..3989    +  misc_feature   bom (fragment): basis of mobility region from pBR322
   4087..4191    +  promoter       AmpR promoter: bla
   4192..5052    +  CDS            AmpR: β-lactamase; bla; confers resistance to ampicillin, carbenicillin, and related antibiotics
   5223..5811    +  rep_origin     ori: high-copy-number ColE1/pMB1/pBR322/pUC origin of replication
   5994..6086    +  CDS            lacI (fragment): lac repressor; lacI; The lac repressor binds to the lac operator to inhibit transcription in E. coli. This inhibition can be relieved by adding lactose or isopropyl-β-D-thiogalactopyranoside (IPTG).
   6099..6120    +  protein_bind   CAP binding site: CAP binding activates transcription in the presence of cAMP. E. coli catabolite activator protein
   6135..6165    +  promoter       lac promoter: promoter for the E. coli lac operon
   6173..6189    +  protein_bind   lac operator: The lac repressor binds to the lac operator to inhibit transcription in E. coli. This inhibition can be relieved by adding lactose or isopropyl-β-D-thiogalactopyranoside (IPTG). lac repressor encoded by lacI
>Addgene plasmid #191030 | pEY24 | addgene full sequence | sequence record 376439 | Addgene NGS Result
TCACACAGGAAACAGCTATGACCATGATTACGCCAAGCTGTAAGTTTAAACATGATCTTACTAACTAACT
ATTCTCATTTAAATTTTCAGAGCTTAAAAATGGCTGAAATCACTCACAACGATGGATACGCTAACAACTT
GGAAATGAAATAAGCTTGCATGCCTGCAGGCAATGAGCAAAGAATCCTTGAATTGCTTAAACTCATTCTT
AACATTCATATCGGGCTCAACTTTTTTTTGGCAACTCGAATGTATACAGTCTAATAAAGTGAACACTATT
AAAGAATGTTATACGCTTAAATGTACATAATTCGCATACCACAACACAGTGGCCCACGTAACCCATAATT
TTAACCGAAAATTTTGGAAAATCCTAAATAGTTTGATTTTTATTGAGACAAACTTCTACTGACATTTTAT
TTTTAAAAATTTGAAAGAAAAGGTTGAAAAATAAATTTTCAAGACTGCAAAGGTTGCAATTATGTATTAT
CAGTCCTGACTGGAAACCAGTTGTTAGAGAATTTTAACAATTATTTTTGAAGAAATGTGCCTCAACCGAG
GTGTGCAATTCATTTGTTCTCTCACTTTTGAATACATGTCTGAATTTTTCAAAAGGAGAGCGTATTAGAA
GTTTATGATTTTTATAAAGATTTTTATATTTTTCAAAATGTTTAACTATTATTATTTGCCACATTTGGTG
ATGTAGAAACATGAGAACTTACATAAAAATAAAAATAACCTTTATAGTGGCAGATGTAAAAATGAAAAAT
TCCAAAGGGTAAGAACTAAATTCGAGTTTTCTGTTCTGGCCAACTTGATCTCACCCCTCTCCCTGCTCCT
ATTTTACATTCTTCTCGTTATTATCACCCGCTAAAAAGAGCTAAATCCTTACACGTTTGTGTTTTAGACT
TTTTTCAACAAGTCCTAGAAAGGTGCTAATCACCAAATATGCTTACGTTGTGTTGTGTAGATTACATTTT
TGTTTCTAGTAACCACCTGAAAAAACAATTACTTCTAACATGAAAAAATGCCGTGATAGTTCATTAGTTC
AACCACACTTCAATTATTGTTCACTGCATTTCCTCACGCAGTTAGCCAGGGGCAGTAGTGGGAATTAAAT
TTTTTGCAGAATTTGTCTAAAATCTGAGATTTTGCCACGTTTTCTCTTTTGGGACACAGTTTTTTTTCAA
AGTATAAGCATTTCATGCATATTTTTTCGGACTTTTTATTTATTTTTTTTTTTTTATTATTTGCAAAATT
TGGTTCTGTTTTTTTGAAACATTAACCTACCATAAAAAAAAACGTTTTGGTAATTTTTTTAGGATATATA
TATCATAAGCAAGATACCCACAAATTTTAAATTTCCACTTTTTAATTCTACGATATACCACAACAACAAA
ATTTTTAAAAAATTTTAAGAAGCGATTGCTAATTGTTCCAGCCCGGGATTGGCCAAAGGACCCAAAGGTA
TGTTTCGAATGATACTAACATAACATAGAACATTTTCAGGAGGACCCTTGCTTGGAGGGTACCGAGCTCA
GAAAAAATGACCGCTCCAAAGAAGAAGCGCAAGGTTCCAGTCGAGAAGATGACTGCCCCAAAAAAGAAAC
GTAAGGTCCCGCGGATGTCAGAGCTTATTAAGGAGAATATGCATATGAAACTGTACATGGAAGGAACCGT
GGACAACCATCACTTTAAGTGCACTTCGGAGGGGGAAGGCAAACCGTACGAGGGCACCCAGACCATGCGA
ATCAAGGTGGTCGAGGGAGGCCCACTGCCCTTCGCCTTCGACATTCTGGTAAGTTTAAACATATATATAC
TAACTAACCCTGATTATTTAAATTTTCAGGCTACTAGCTTCCTGTACGGCAGCAAGACTTTTATTAATCA
CACCCAGGGCATCCCGGACTTCTTCAAACAGTCGTTCCCTGAGGGCTTCACATGGGAGCGTGTGACCACA
TACGAAGACGGTGGCGTTCTCACCGCTACCCAGGACACCAGCCTCCAGGACGGTTGCCTCATATATAATG
TGGTAAGTTTAAACAGTTCGGTACTAACTAACCATACATATTTAAATTTTCAGAAGATCCGGGGAGTAAA
CTTCACATCCAATGGTCCGGTTATGCAGAAGAAAACACTCGGCTGGGAGGCCTTCACCGAGACGCTGTAT
CCGGCTGACGGAGGCCTGGAAGGTCGAAACGACATGGCCCTGAAGCTCGTCGGCGGTAGCCATCTCATCG
CAAACGCTAAGACCACATATAGATCCAAGAAACCGGTAAGTTTAAACATGATTTTACTAACTAACTAATC
TGATTTAAATTTTCAGGCTAAGAACCTTAAAATGCCGGGAGTCTACTATGTTGACTACAGACTGGAACGG
ATCAAGGAGGCCAACAACGAGACCTACGTCGAGCAGCACGAGGTTGCAGTTGCCAGATACTGCGACCTCC
CGAGCAAACTGGGTCACAAGCTTAATCCTAGGATACCGGTGGGTGAAGACCCACCAAAGCCATCTGCCAA
GGGAGCCAAGAAGGCCGCCAAGACCGTTACGAAGCCAAAGGACGGAAAGAAGAGACGTCATGCCCGTAAG
GAATCATACTCCGTCTACATCTACCGTGTCCTCAAGCAAGTTCATCCAGACACTGGAGTTTCCTCCAAAG
CCATGTCTATCATGAACTCTTTTGTCAACGATGTCTTCGAGCGTATTGCTGCTGAAGCATCCCGTCTTGC
TCACTACAACAAGCGTTCCACAATCTCATCCCGCGAAATTCAGACCGCTGTCCGTCTGATCCTTCCAGGA
GAGCTTGCCAAGCACGCCGTGTCTGAGGGAACCAAGGCCGTTACCAAGTACACTTCCAGCAAGTAGGAAT
TCCAACTGAGCGCCGGTCGCTACCATTACCAACTTGTCTGGTGTCAAAAATAATAGGGGCCGCTGTCATC
AGAGTAAGTTTAAACTGAGTTCTACTAACTAACGAGTAATATTTAAATTTTCAGCATCTCGCGCCCGTGC
CTCTGACTTCTAAGTCCAATTACTCTTCAACATCCCTACATGCTCTTTCTCCCTGTGCTCCCACCCCCTA
TTTTTGTTATTATCAAAAAACTTCTCTTAATTTCTTTGTTTTTTAGCTTCTTTTAAGTCACCTCTAACAA
TGAAATTGTGTAGATTCAAAAATAGAATTAATTCGTAATAAAAAGTCGAAAAAAATTGTGCTCCCTCCCC
CCATTAATAATAATTCTATCCCAAAATCTACACAATGTTCTGTGTACACTTCTTATGTTTTTTACTTCTG
ATAAATTTTTTTGAAACATCATAGAAAAAACCGCACACAAAATACCTTATCATATGTTACGTTTCAGTTT
ATGACCGCAATTTTTATTTCTTCGCACGTCTGGGCCTCTCATGACGTCAAATCATGCTCATCGTGAAAAA
GTTTTGGAGTATTTTTGGAATTTTTCAATCAAGTGAAAGTTTATGAAATTAATTTTCCTGCTTTTGCTTT
TTGGGGTTTCCCCTATTGTTTGTCAAGATTTCGAGGACGGCGTTTTTCTTGCTAAAATCACAAGTATTGA
TGAGCACGATGCAAGAAAGATCGGAAGAAGGTTTGGGTTTGAGGCTCAGTGGAAGGTGAGTAGAAGTTGA
TAATTTGAAAGTGGAGTAGTGTCTATGGGGTTTTTGCCTTAAATGACAGAATACATTCCCAATATACCAA
ACATAACTGTTTCCTACTAGTCGGCCGTACGGGCCCTTTCGTCTCGCGCGTTTCGGTGATGACGGTGAAA
ACCTCTGACACATGCAGCTCCCGGAGACGGTCACAGCTTGTCTGTAAGCGGATGCCGGGAGCAGACAAGC
CCGTCAGGGCGCGTCAGCGGGTGTTGGCGGGTGTCGGGGCTGGCTTAACTATGCGGCATCAGAGCAGATT
GTACTGAGAGTGCACCATATGCGGTGTGAAATACCGCACAGATGCGTAAGGAGAAAATACCGCATCAGGC
GGCCTTAAGGGCCTCGTGATACGCCTATTTTTATAGGTTAATGTCATGATAATAATGGTTTCTTAGACGT
CAGGTGGCACTTTTCGGGGAAATGTGCGCGGAACCCCTATTTGTTTATTTTTCTAAATACATTCAAATAT
GTATCCGCTCATGAGACAATAACCCTGATAAATGCTTCAATAATATTGAAAAAGGAAGAGTATGAGTATT
CAACATTTCCGTGTCGCCCTTATTCCCTTTTTTGCGGCATTTTGCCTTCCTGTTTTTGCTCACCCAGAAA
CGCTGGTGAAAGTAAAAGATGCTGAAGATCAGTTGGGTGCACGAGTGGGTTACATCGAACTGGATCTCAA
CAGCGGTAAGATCCTTGAGAGTTTTCGCCCCGAAGAACGTTTTCCAATGATGAGCACTTTTAAAGTTCTG
CTATGTGGCGCGGTATTATCCCGTATTGACGCCGGGCAAGAGCAACTCGGTCGCCGCATACACTATTCTC
AGAATGACTTGGTTGAGTACTCACCAGTCACAGAAAAGCATCTTACGGATGGCATGACAGTAAGAGAATT
ATGCAGTGCTGCCATAACCATGAGTGATAACACTGCGGCCAACTTACTTCTGACAACGATCGGAGGACCG
AAGGAGCTAACCGCTTTTTTGCACAACATGGGGGATCATGTAACTCGCCTTGATCGTTGGGAACCGGAGC
TGAATGAAGCCATACCAAACGACGAGCGTGACACCACGATGCCTGTAGCAATGGCAACAACGTTGCGCAA
ACTATTAACTGGCGAACTACTTACTCTAGCTTCCCGGCAACAATTAATAGACTGGATGGAGGCGGATAAA
GTTGCAGGACCACTTCTGCGCTCGGCCCTTCCGGCTGGCTGGTTTATTGCTGATAAATCTGGAGCCGGTG
AGCGTGGGTCTCGCGGTATCATTGCAGCACTGGGGCCAGATGGTAAGCCCTCCCGTATCGTAGTTATCTA
CACGACGGGGAGTCAGGCAACTATGGATGAACGAAATAGACAGATCGCTGAGATAGGTGCCTCACTGATT
AAGCATTGGTAACTGTCAGACCAAGTTTACTCATATATACTTTAGATTGATTTAAAACTTCATTTTTAAT
TTAAAAGGATCTAGGTGAAGATCCTTTTTGATAATCTCATGACCAAAATCCCTTAACGTGAGTTTTCGTT
CCACTGAGCGTCAGACCCCGTAGAAAAGATCAAAGGATCTTCTTGAGATCCTTTTTTTCTGCGCGTAATC
TGCTGCTTGCAAACAAAAAAACCACCGCTACCAGCGGTGGTTTGTTTGCCGGATCAAGAGCTACCAACTC
TTTTTCCGAAGGTAACTGGCTTCAGCAGAGCGCAGATACCAAATACTGTTCTTCTAGTGTAGCCGTAGTT
AGGCCACCACTTCAAGAACTCTGTAGCACCGCCTACATACCTCGCTCTGCTAATCCTGTTACCAGTGGCT
GCTGCCAGTGGCGATAAGTCGTGTCTTACCGGGTTGGACTCAAGACGATAGTTACCGGATAAGGCGCAGC
GGTCGGGCTGAACGGGGGGTTCGTGCACACAGCCCAGCTTGGAGCGAACGACCTACACCGAACTGAGATA
CCTACAGCGTGAGCTATGAGAAAGCGCCACGCTTCCCGAAGGGAGAAAGGCGGACAGGTATCCGGTAAGC
GGCAGGGTCGGAACAGGAGAGCGCACGAGGGAGCTTCCAGGGGGAAACGCCTGGTATCTTTATAGTCCTG
TCGGGTTTCGCCACCTCTGACTTGAGCGTCGATTTTTGTGATGCTCGTCAGGGGGGCGGAGCCTATGGAA
AAACGCCAGCAACGCGGCCTTTTTACGGTTCCTGGCCTTTTGCTGGCCTTTTGCTCACATGTTCTTTCCT
GCGTTATCCCCTGATTCTGTGGATAACCGTATTACCGCCTTTGAGTGAGCTGATACCGCTCGCCGCAGCC
GAACGACCGAGCGCAGCGAGTCAGTGAGCGAGGAAGCGGAAGAGCGCCCAATACGCAAACCGCCTCTCCC
CGCGCGTTGGCCGATTCATTAATGCAGCTGGCACGACAGGTTTCCCGACTGGAAAGCGGGCAGTGAGCGC
AACGCAATTAATGTGAGTTAGCTCACTCATTAGGCACCCCAGGCTTTACACTTTATGCTTCCGGCTCGTA
TGTTGTGTGGAATTGTGAGCGGATAACAATT
